Addgene plasmid #187729: His-Precission-NEDD4L_C942S_pCDNA3.1(+)
Purpose: Express the catalytically inactive NEDD4L FL in mammalian cells
Depositing lab: Sandra Gabelli. Depositing organization: Johns Hopkins University and School of Medicine. Publication: NEDD4L intramolecular interactions regulate its auto and substrate Na(V)1.5 ubiquitination. Wright KM, Nathan S, Jiang H, Xia W, Kim H, Chakouri N, Nwafor JN, Fossier L, Srinivasan L, Chen Z, Boronina T, Post J, Paul S, Cole RN, Ben-Johny M, Cole PA, Gabelli SB. J Biol Chem. 2024 Mar;300(3):105715. doi: 10.1016/j.jbc.2024.105715. Epub 2024 Feb 2. PubMed 38309503.
Backbone
  Vector backbone: pcDNA3.1
  Vector type: Mammalian Expression
Growth in bacteria
  Bacterial resistance: Ampicillin, 100 μg/mL
  Growth temperature: 37°C
  Growth strain: DH5alpha
  Copy number: Low Copy
Gene/Insert
  Gene/Insert name: NEDD4L FL with C874 mutated to a serine (alt name: Q96PU5)
  Species: H. sapiens (human)
  Insert size (bp): 2925
  Mutation: Cys874 mutated to a serine
  Entrez Gene: NEDD4L (a.k.a. NEDD4-2, NEDD4.2, PVNH7, RSP5, hNEDD4-2)
  Tag / fusion protein: His-HRV 3C site (N terminal on insert)
  Cloning method: Restriction Enzyme; 5′ cloning site unknown (unknown if destroyed)
Terms and licenses: Academic/Nonprofit Terms; Industry Terms: Not Available to Industry
How to cite: His-Precission-NEDD4L_C942S_pCDNA3.1(+) was a gift from Sandra Gabelli (Addgene plasmid # 187729 ; http://n2t.net/addgene:187729 ; RRID:Addgene_187729)
