[The description below was written by a language model from this plasmid's Addgene catalogue record and pLannotate feature annotations shown in this document.]
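Description:
His-Precission-NEDD4L_C942S_pCDNA3.1(+) is a mammalian expression plasmid built on the pcDNA3.1 backbone, about 8.3 kb in the sequenced record, for producing a catalytically inactive form of full-length human NEDD4L (NEDD4-2). NEDD4L is an E3 ubiquitin ligase that accepts ubiquitin from an E2 enzyme as a thioester and transfers it to substrates, including membrane channels such as ENaC and the sodium channel Nav1.5. The 2,925 bp open reading frame is driven by the human CMV immediate-early enhancer and promoter and terminated by the bovine growth hormone polyadenylation signal. A T7 promoter lies between the CMV promoter and the coding sequence and can serve for in vitro transcription or as a sequencing primer site. The protein carries an N-terminal polyhistidine tag followed by an HRV 3C (PreScission) protease site, so it can be captured by metal-affinity chromatography and the tag then cleaved off. The cysteine-to-serine substitution removes the active-site cysteine. The record numbers this residue inconsistently: the plasmid name gives C942S, while the insert and mutation fields give Cys874, which may reflect different isoform numbering, though the record does not say.

In bacteria the plasmid replicates from a ColE1/pUC-type origin with ampicillin selection through β-lactamase. The catalogue lists it as low copy, although the origin is annotated as high-copy. An f1 origin is also present. For mammalian cells, an SV40 early promoter drives the neomycin phosphotransferase gene with an SV40 polyadenylation signal, allowing G418 selection of stable lines. Several short annotations (HIV-1 LTR, ble, lacI and bom fragments) look like backbone remnants or partial matches rather than functional elements. The construct suits use as a ligase-dead control in studies of NEDD4L auto- and substrate ubiquitination.
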