Features (pLannotate 1.2.2; 21 found; start..end, strand, type, name):
     28..80      -  misc_feature   bom (fragment): basis of mobility region from pBR322
    235..614     +  enhancer       CMV enhancer: human cytomegalovirus immediate early enhancer
    615..818     +  promoter       CMV promoter: human cytomegalovirus (CMV) immediate early promoter
    814..847     +  LTR            5' LTR (truncated) (fragment): truncated 5' long terminal repeat (LTR) from HIV-1
    863..881     +  promoter       T7 promoter: promoter for bacteriophage T7 RNA polymerase
    904..921     +  CDS            9xHis (fragment): 9xHis affinity tag
    964..3888    +  CDS            NEDD4L: NED4L_HUMAN - Also known as KIAA0439, NEDL3. Experimental evidence at protein level: Swiss-Prot protein existence level 1. E3 ubiquitin-protein ligase which accepts ubiquitin from an E2 ubiquitin-conjugating enzyme in the form of a thioester and then directly transfers the ubiquitin to targeted substrates. Inhibits TGF- beta signaling by triggering SMAD2 and TGFBR1 ubiquitination and proteasome-dependent degradation. Promotes ubiquitination and internalization of various plasma membrane channels such as ENaC, SCN2A/Nav1.2, SCN3A/Nav1.3, SCN5A/Nav1.5, SCN9A/Nav1.7, SCN10A/Nav1.8, KCNA3/Kv1.3, K
   3942..4166    +  polyA_signal   bGH poly(A) signal: bovine growth hormone polyadenylation signal
   4170..4191    +  promoter       SV40 promoter (fragment): SV40 enhancer and early promoter
   4212..4640    +  rep_origin     f1 ori (sequence partly withheld): f1 bacteriophage origin of replication; arrow indicates direction of (+) strand synthesis
   4654..4983    +  promoter       SV40 promoter: SV40 enhancer and early promoter
   5050..5841    +  CDS            neo: KKA2_KLEPN - Also known as kan, nptII. Experimental evidence at protein level: Swiss-Prot protein existence level 1. Resistance to kanamycin, neomycin, paromomycin, ribostamycin, butirosin and gentamicin B. From Klebsiella pneumoniae.
   5865..6023    +  CDS            ble (fragment): BLE_KLEPN - Experimental evidence at protein level: Swiss-Prot protein existence level 1. Binding protein with a strong affinity to the bleomycin family of antibiotics. Binds to CL990; an antimitotic-antibiotic compound. From Klebsiella pneumoniae.
   6018..6139    +  polyA_signal   SV40 poly(A) signal: SV40 polyadenylation signal
   6212..6228    -  protein_bind   lac operator: The lac repressor binds to the lac operator to inhibit transcription in E. coli. This inhibition can be relieved by adding lactose or isopropyl-β-D-thiogalactopyranoside (IPTG). lac repressor encoded by lacI
   6236..6266    -  promoter       lac promoter: promoter for the E. coli lac operon
   6281..6302    -  protein_bind   CAP binding site: CAP binding activates transcription in the presence of cAMP. E. coli catabolite activator protein
   6315..6407    -  CDS            lacI (fragment): lac repressor; lacI; The lac repressor binds to the lac operator to inhibit transcription in E. coli. This inhibition can be relieved by adding lactose or isopropyl-β-D-thiogalactopyranoside (IPTG).
   6590..7178    -  rep_origin     ori: high-copy-number ColE1/pMB1/pBR322/pUC origin of replication
   7349..8209    -  CDS            AmpR: β-lactamase; bla; confers resistance to ampicillin, carbenicillin, and related antibiotics
   8210..8314    -  promoter       AmpR promoter: bla
>Addgene plasmid #187729 | His-Precission-NEDD4L_C942S_pCDNA3.1(+) | addgene full sequence | sequence record 372432 | Addgene NGS Result
GACGGATCGGGAGATCTCCCGATCCCCTATGGTGCACTCTCAGTACAATCTGCTCTGATGCCGCATAGTT
AAGCCAGTATCTGCTCCCTGCTTGTGTGTTGGAGGTCGCTGAGTAGTGCGCGAGCAAAATTTAAGCTACA
ACAAGGCAAGGCTTGACCGACAATTGCATGAAGAATCTGCTTAGGGTTAGGCGTTTTGCGCTGCTTCGCG
ATGTACGGGCCAGATATACGCGTTGACATTGATTATTGACTAGTTATTAATAGTAATCAATTACGGGGTC
ATTAGTTCATAGCCCATATATGGAGTTCCGCGTTACATAACTTACGGTAAATGGCCCGCCTGGCTGACCG
CCCAACGACCCCCGCCCATTGACGTCAATAATGACGTATGTTCCCATAGTAACGCCAATAGGGACTTTCC
ATTGACGTCAATGGGTGGAGTATTTACGGTAAACTGCCCACTTGGCAGTACATCAAGTGTATCATATGCC
AAGTACGCCCCCTATTGACGTCAATGACGGTAAATGGCCCGCCTGGCATTATGCCCAGTACATGACCTTA
TGGGACTTTCCTACTTGGCAGTACATCTACGTATTAGTCATCGCTATTACCATGGTGATGCGGTTTTGGC
AGTACATCAATGGGCGTGGATAGCGGTTTGACTCACGGGGATTTCCAAGTCTCCACCCCATTGACGTCAA
TGGGAGTTTGTTTTGGCACCAAAATCAACGGGACTTTCCAAAATGTCGTAACAACTCCGCCCCATTGACG
CAAATGGGCGGTAGGCGTGTACGGTGGGAGGTCTATATAAGCAGAGCTCTCTGGCTAACTAGAGAACCCA
CTGCTTACTGGCTTATCGAAATTAATACGACTCACTATAGGGAGACCCAAGCTGGCTAGCATGCACCACC
ACCACCACCACGGCCTGGAGGTGCTGTTCCAGGGCCCAGTACGCGCCGGCTCCATGGCGACCGGGCTCGG
GGAGCCGGTCTATGGACTTTCCGAAGACGAGGGAGAGTCCCGTATTCTCAGAGTAAAAGTTGTTTCTGGA
ATTGATCTCGCCAAAAAGGACATCTTTGGAGCCAGTGATCCGTATGTGAAACTTTCATTGTACGTAGCGG
ATGAGAATAGAGAACTTGCTTTGGTCCAGACAAAAACAATTAAAAAGACACTGAACCCAAAATGGAATGA
AGAATTTTATTTCAGGGTAAACCCATCTAATCACAGACTCCTATTTGAAGTATTTGACGAAAATAGACTG
ACACGAGACGACTTCCTGGGCCAGGTGGACGTGCCCCTTAGTCACCTTCCGACAGAAGATCCAACCATGG
AGCGACCCTATACATTTAAGGACTTTCTCCTCAGACCAAGAAGTCATAAGTCTCGAGTTAAGGGATTTTT
GCGATTGAAAATGGCCTATATGCCAAAAAATGGAGGTCAAGATGAAGAAAACAGTGACCAGAGGGATGAC
ATGGAGCATGGATGGGAAGTTGTTGACTCAAATGACTCGGCTTCTCAGCACCAAGAGGAACTTCCTCCTC
CTCCTCTGCCTCCCGGGTGGGAAGAAAAAGTGGACAATTTAGGCCGAACTTACTATGTCAACCACAACAA
CCGGACCACTCAGTGGCACAGACCAAGCCTGATGGACGTGTCCTCGGAGTCGGACAATAACATCAGACAG
ATCAACCAGGAGGCAGCACACCGGCGCTTCCGCTCCCGCAGGCACATCAGCGAAGACTTGGAGCCCGAGC
CCTCGGAGGGCGGGGATGTCCCCGAGCCTTGGGAGACCATTTCAGAGGAAGTGAATATCGCTGGAGACTC
TCTCGGTCTGGCTCTGCCCCCACCACCGGCCTCCCCAGGATCTCGGACCAGCCCTCAGGAGCTGTCAGAG
GAACTAAGCAGAAGGCTTCAGATCACTCCAGACTCCAATGGGGAACAGTTCAGCTCTTTGATTCAAAGAG
AACCCTCCTCAAGGTTGAGGTCATGCAGTGTCACCGACGCAGTTGCAGAACAGGGCCATCTACCACCGCC
CAGTGCCCCAGCTGGGAGAGCGCGTTCATCAACTGTCACGGGTGGTGAGGAACCAACGCCATCAGTGGCC
TATGTACATACTACGCCGGGTCTGCCTTCAGGCTGGGAAGAAAGAAAAGATGCTAAGGGGCGCACATACT
ATGTCAATCATAACAATCGAACCACAACTTGGACTCGACCTATCATGCAGCTTGCAGAAGATGGTGCGTC
CGGATCAGCCACAAACAGTAACAACCATCTAATCGAGCCTCAGATCCGCCGGCCTCGTAGCCTCAGCTCG
CCAACAGTAACTTTATCTGCCCCGCTGGAGGGTGCCAAGGACTCACCCGTACGTCGGGCTGTGAAAGACA
CCCTTTCCAACCCACAGTCCCCACAGCCATCACCTTACAACTCCCCCAAACCACAACACAAAGTCACACA
GAGCTTCTTGCCACCCGGCTGGGAAATGAGGATAGCGCCAAACGGCCGGCCCTTCTTCATTGATCATAAC
ACAAAGACTACAACCTGGGAAGATCCACGTTTGAAATTTCCAGTACATATGCGGTCAAAGACATCTTTAA
ACCCCAATGACCTTGGCCCCCTTCCTCCTGGCTGGGAAGAAAGAATTCACTTGGATGGCCGAACGTTTTA
TATTGATCATAATAGCAAAATTACTCAGTGGGAAGACCCAAGACTGCAGAACCCAGCTATTACTGGTCCG
GCTGTCCCTTACTCCAGAGAATTTAAGCAGAAATATGACTACTTCAGGAAGAAATTAAAGAAACCTGCTG
ATATCCCCAATAGGTTTGAAATGAAACTTCACAGAAATAACATATTTGAAGAGTCCTATCGGAGAATTAT
GTCCGTGAAAAGACCAGATGTCCTAAAAGCTAGACTGTGGATTGAGTTTGAATCAGAGAAAGGTCTTGAC
TATGGGGGTGTGGCCAGAGAATGGTTCTTCTTACTGTCCAAAGAGATGTTCAACCCCTACTACGGCCTCT
TTGAGTACTCTGCCACGGACAACTACACCCTTCAGATCAACCCTAATTCAGGCCTCTGTAATGAGGATCA
TTTGTCCTACTTCACTTTTATTGGAAGAGTTGCTGGTCTGGCCGTATTTCATGGGAAGCTCTTAGATGGT
TTCTTCATTAGACCATTTTACAAGATGATGTTGGGAAAGCAGATAACCCTGAATGACATGGAATCTGTGG
ATAGTGAATATTACAACTCTTTGAAATGGATCCTGGAGAATGACCCTACTGAGCTGGACCTCATGTTCTG
CATAGACGAAGAAAACTTTGGACAGACATATCAAGTGGATTTGAAGCCCAATGGGTCAGAAATAATGGTC
ACAAATGAAAACAAAAGGGAATATATCGACTTAGTCATCCAGTGGAGATTTGTGAACAGGGTCCAGAAGC
AGATGAACGCCTTCTTGGAGGGATTCACAGAACTACTTCCTATTGATTTGATTAAAATTTTTGATGAAAA
TGAGCTGGAGTTGCTCATGTGCGGCCTCGGTGATGTGGATGTGAATGACTGGAGACAGCATTCTATTTAC
AAGAACGGCTACTGCCCAAACCACCCCGTCATTCAGTGGTTCTGGAAGGCTGTGCTACTCATGGACGCCG
AAAAGCGTATCCGGTTACTGCAGTTTGTCACAGGGACATCGCGAGTACCTATGAATGGATTTGCCGAACT
TTATGGTTCCAATGGTCCTCAGCTATTTACAATAGAGCAATGGGGCAGTCCTGAGAAACTGCCCAGAGCT
CACACATCTTTTAATCGCCTTGACTTACCTCCATATGAAACCTTTGAAGATTTACGAGAGAAACTTCTCA
TGGCCGTGGAAAATGCTCAAGGATTTGAAGGGGTGGATTAAGCGGCCGCTCGAGTCTAGAGGGCCCGTTT
AAACCCGCTGATCAGCCTCGACTGTGCCTTCTAGTTGCCAGCCATCTGTTGTTTGCCCCTCCCCCGTGCC
TTCCTTGACCCTGGAAGGTGCCACTCCCACTGTCCTTTCCTAATAAAATGAGGAAATTGCATCGCATTGT
CTGAGTAGGTGTCATTCTATTCTGGGGGGTGGGGTGGGGCAGGACAGCAAGGGGGAGGATTGGGAAGACA
ATAGCAGGCATGCTGGGGATGCGGTGGGCTCTATGGCTTCTGAGGCGGAAAGAACCAGCTGGGGCTCTAG
GGGGTATCCCC
[124 nt withheld, positions 4212-4335]
C
[91 nt withheld, positions 4337-4427]
A
[49 nt withheld, positions 4429-4477]
CCTTTGACGTTGGAGTCCACGTTCTTT
[37 nt withheld, positions 4505-4541]
ACCCTATCTCGGTCTATTCTTTTGATTTATAAGGGATTTTGCCGATTTCGGCCTATTGGTTAAAAAATGA
GCTGATTTAACAAAAATTTAACGCGAATTAATTCTGTGGAATGTGTGTCAGTTAGGGTGTGGAAAGTCCC
CAGGCTCCCCAGCAGGCAGAAGTATGCAAAGCATGCATCTCAATTAGTCAGCAACCAGGTGTGGAAAGTC
CCCAGGCTCCCCAGCAGGCAGAAGTATGCAAAGCATGCATCTCAATTAGTCAGCAACCATAGTCCCGCCC
CTAACTCCGCCCATCCCGCCCCTAACTCCGCCCAGTTCCGCCCATTCTCCGCCCCATGGCTGACTAATTT
TTTTTATTTATGCAGAGGCCGAGGCCGCCTCTGCCTCTGAGCTATTCCAGAAGTAGTGAGGAGGCTTTTT
TGGAGGCCTAGGCTTTTGCAAAAAGCTCCCGGGAGCTTGTATATCCATTTTCGGATCTGATCAAGAGACA
GGATGAGGATCGTTTCGCATGATTGAACAAGATGGATTGCACGCAGGTTCTCCGGCCGCTTGGGTGGAGA
GGCTATTCGGCTATGACTGGGCACAACAGACAATCGGCTGCTCTGATGCCGCCGTGTTCCGGCTGTCAGC
GCAGGGGCGCCCGGTTCTTTTTGTCAAGACCGACCTGTCCGGTGCCCTGAATGAACTGCAGGACGAGGCA
GCGCGGCTATCGTGGCTGGCCACGACGGGCGTTCCTTGCGCAGCTGTGCTCGACGTTGTCACTGAAGCGG
GAAGGGACTGGCTGCTATTGGGCGAAGTGCCGGGGCAGGATCTCCTGTCATCTCACCTTGCTCCTGCCGA
GAAAGTATCCATCATGGCTGATGCAATGCGGCGGCTGCATACGCTTGATCCGGCTACCTGCCCATTCGAC
CACCAAGCGAAACATCGCATCGAGCGAGCACGTACTCGGATGGAAGCCGGTCTTGTCGATCAGGATGATC
TGGACGAAGAGCATCAGGGGCTCGCGCCAGCCGAACTGTTCGCCAGGCTCAAGGCGCGCATGCCCGACGG
CGAGGATCTCGTCGTGACCCATGGCGATGCCTGCTTGCCGAATATCATGGTGGAAAATGGCCGCTTTTCT
GGATTCATCGACTGTGGCCGGCTGGGTGTGGCGGACCGCTATCAGGACATAGCGTTGGCTACCCGTGATA
TTGCTGAAGAGCTTGGCGGCGAATGGGCTGACCGCTTCCTCGTGCTTTACGGTATCGCCGCTCCCGATTC
GCAGCGCATCGCCTTCTATCGCCTTCTTGACGAGTTCTTCTGAGCGGGACTCTGGGGTTCGAAATGACCG
ACCAAGCGACGCCCAACCTGCCATCACGAGATTTCGATTCCACCGCCGCCTTCTATGAAAGGTTGGGCTT
CGGAATCGTTTTCCGGGACGCCGGCTGGATGATCCTCCAGCGCGGGGATCTCATGCTGGAGTTCTTCGCC
CACCCCAACTTGTTTATTGCAGCTTATAATGGTTACAAATAAAGCAATAGCATCACAAATTTCACAAATA
AAGCATTTTTTTCACTGCATTCTAGTTGTGGTTTGTCCAAACTCATCAATGTATCTTATCATGTCTGTAT
ACCGTCGACCTCTAGCTAGAGCTTGGCGTAATCATGGTCATAGCTGTTTCCTGTGTGAAATTGTTATCCG
CTCACAATTCCACACAACATACGAGCCGGAAGCATAAAGTGTAAAGCCTGGGGTGCCTAATGAGTGAGCT
AACTCACATTAATTGCGTTGCGCTCACTGCCCGCTTTCCAGTCGGGAAACCTGTCGTGCCAGCTGCATTA
ATGAATCGGCCAACGCGCGGGGAGAGGCGGTTTGCGTATTGGGCGCTCTTCCGCTTCCTCGCTCACTGAC
TCGCTGCGCTCGGTCGTTCGGCTGCGGCGAGCGGTATCAGCTCACTCAAAGGCGGTAATACGGTTATCCA
CAGAATCAGGGGATAACGCAGGAAAGAACATGTGAGCAAAAGGCCAGCAAAAGGCCAGGAACCGTAAAAA
GGCCGCGTTGCTGGCGTTTTTCCATAGGCTCCGCCCCCCTGACGAGCATCACAAAAATCGACGCTCAAGT
CAGAGGTGGCGAAACCCGACAGGACTATAAAGATACCAGGCGTTTCCCCCTGGAAGCTCCCTCGTGCGCT
CTCCTGTTCCGACCCTGCCGCTTACCGGATACCTGTCCGCCTTTCTCCCTTCGGGAAGCGTGGCGCTTTC
TCATAGCTCACGCTGTAGGTATCTCAGTTCGGTGTAGGTCGTTCGCTCCAAGCTGGGCTGTGTGCACGAA
CCCCCCGTTCAGCCCGACCGCTGCGCCTTATCCGGTAACTATCGTCTTGAGTCCAACCCGGTAAGACACG
ACTTATCGCCACTGGCAGCAGCCACTGGTAACAGGATTAGCAGAGCGAGGTATGTAGGCGGTGCTACAGA
GTTCTTGAAGTGGTGGCCTAACTACGGCTACACTAGAAGAACAGTATTTGGTATCTGCGCTCTGCTGAAG
CCAGTTACCTTCGGAAAAAGAGTTGGTAGCTCTTGATCCGGCAAACAAACCACCGCTGGTAGCGGTGGTT
TTTTTGTTTGCAAGCAGCAGATTACGCGCAGAAAAAAAGGATCTCAAGAAGATCCTTTGATCTTTTCTAC
GGGGTCTGACGCTCAGTGGAACGAAAACTCACGTTAAGGGATTTTGGTCATGAGATTATCAAAAAGGATC
TTCACCTAGATCCTTTTAAATTAAAAATGAAGTTTTAAATCAATCTAAAGTATATATGAGTAAACTTGGT
CTGACAGTTACCAATGCTTAATCAGTGAGGCACCTATCTCAGCGATCTGTCTATTTCGTTCATCCATAGT
TGCCTGACTCCCCGTCGTGTAGATAACTACGATACGGGAGGGCTTACCATCTGGCCCCAGTGCTGCAATG
ATACCGCGAGACCCACGCTCACCGGCTCCAGATTTATCAGCAATAAACCAGCCAGCCGGAAGGGCCGAGC
GCAGAAGTGGTCCTGCAACTTTATCCGCCTCCATCCAGTCTATTAATTGTTGCCGGGAAGCTAGAGTAAG
TAGTTCGCCAGTTAATAGTTTGCGCAACGTTGTTGCCATTGCTACAGGCATCGTGGTGTCACGCTCGTCG
TTTGGTATGGCTTCATTCAGCTCCGGTTCCCAACGATCAAGGCGAGTTACATGATCCCCCATGTTGTGCA
AAAAAGCGGTTAGCTCCTTCGGTCCTCCGATCGTTGTCAGAAGTAAGTTGGCCGCAGTGTTATCACTCAT
GGTTATGGCAGCACTGCATAATTCTCTTACTGTCATGCCATCCGTAAGATGCTTTTCTGTGACTGGTGAG
TACTCAACCAAGTCATTCTGAGAATAGTGTATGCGGCGACCGAGTTGCTCTTGCCCGGCGTCAATACGGG
ATAATACCGCGCCACATAGCAGAACTTTAAAAGTGCTCATCATTGGAAAACGTTCTTCGGGGCGAAAACT
CTCAAGGATCTTACCGCTGTTGAGATCCAGTTCGATGTAACCCACTCGTGCACCCAACTGATCTTCAGCA
TCTTTTACTTTCACCAGCGTTTCTGGGTGAGCAAAAACAGGAAGGCAAAATGCCGCAAAAAAGGGAATAA
GGGCGACACGGAAATGTTGAATACTCATACTCTTCCTTTTTCAATATTATTGAAGCATTTATCAGGGTTA
TTGTCTCATGAGCGGATACATATTTGAATGTATTTAGAAAAATAAACAAATAGGGGTTCCGCGCACATTT
CCCCGAAAAGTGCCACCTGACGTC
